Addgene plasmid #118577: pMRE-Tn7-165
Purpose: miniTn7 plasmid to deliver constitutively expressed fluorescent protein genes in bacteria
Depositing lab: Mitja Remus-Emsermann. Depositing organization: University of Canterbury. Publication: Chromatic Bacteria - A Broad Host-Range Plasmid and Chromosomal Insertion Toolbox for Fluorescent Protein Expression in Bacteria. Schlechter RO, Jun H, Bernach M, Oso S, Boyd E, Munoz-Lintz DA, Dobson RCJ, Remus DM, Remus-Emsermann MNP. Front Microbiol. 2018 Dec 12;9:3052. doi: 10.3389/fmicb.2018.03052. eCollection 2018. PubMed 30631309.
Backbone
  Vector backbone: pGRG36
  Vector type: Bacterial Expression ; miniTn7 delivery vector
  Selectable markers: Chloramphenicol/ Tetracycline
Growth in bacteria
  Bacterial resistance: Ampicillin, 100 μg/mL
  Growth temperature: 30°C
  Growth strain: E. coli S17-1 lambda pir
  Copy number: Low Copy
Gene/Insert
  Gene/Insert name: mScarlet
  Species: Synthetic
  Cloning method: Restriction Enzyme; 5′ cloning site Unknown (unknown if destroyed)
Resource information
  A portion of this plasmid was derived from a plasmid made by: pTriEx-RhoA-wt_mScarlet-I_SGFP2
Terms and licenses: Academic/Nonprofit Terms; Industry Terms: Not Available to Industry
Depositor comments: Please visit https://www.biorxiv.org/content/early/2018/09/07/402172 for bioRxiv preprint.
How to cite: pMRE-Tn7-165 was a gift from Mitja Remus-Emsermann (Addgene plasmid # 118577 ; http://n2t.net/addgene:118577 ; RRID:Addgene_118577)
