[The description below was written by a language model from this plasmid's Addgene catalogue record and pLannotate feature annotations shown in this document.]
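Description:
pMRE-Tn7-165 is a roughly 16.6 kb miniTn7 delivery plasmid built on the pGRG36 backbone, designed to place a constitutively expressed red fluorescent protein gene into bacterial chromosomes. The backbone replicates at low copy from the pSC101 origin with the temperature-sensitive Rep101 (A56V) protein. It is therefore maintained at a permissive temperature and can be lost from recipient cells at a higher one. Ampicillin resistance (bla) selects for the plasmid in E. coli. An incP oriT allows conjugative transfer from a mobilising donor, consistent with the recorded S17-1 lambda pir host. The backbone also carries the Tn7 transposition genes tnsA, tnsB, tnsC and tnsD, followed by a truncated tnsE. These sit downstream of the araBAD promoter with divergently transcribed araC and are closed off by rrnB terminators. TnsABC together with TnsD directs high-frequency, site-specific insertion into the attTn7 site.

The transposable cargo lies between the Tn7L and Tn7R ends. It comprises the mScarlet-I coding sequence (listed in the catalogue as mScarlet, a synthetic monomeric red fluorescent protein) followed by a lambda t0 terminator. Next to it is a chloramphenicol acetyltransferase gene with its own promoter fragment and an rrnB T1 terminator. The cargo also includes a tetracycline resistance module of tetA with a partial tetR annotation. These match the chloramphenicol and tetracycline markers listed for selecting integrants. The promoter driving mScarlet-I is not annotated in the feature table; the region immediately upstream is detected only as a Tn5 tnpA fragment. The plasmid belongs to a broad-host-range toolbox for fluorescently tagging bacteria through plasmids or chromosomal insertions, and it yields stable, single-copy red labelling of strains.
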