Features (pLannotate 1.2.2; 30 found; start..end, strand, type, name):
     38..56      +  promoter       tet promoter (fragment): E. coli promoter for tetracycline efflux protein gene
    146..1024    -  CDS            araC: L-arabinose regulatory protein; araC
   1051..1335    +  promoter       araBAD promoter: araBAD; promoter of the L-arabinose operon of E. coli; the araC regulatory gene is transcribed in the opposite direction (Guzman et al., 1995)
   1356..1374    +  misc_feature   MCS (fragment): pUC18/19 multiple cloning site
   1453..2271    +  CDS            tnsA: TNSA_ECOLX - Experimental evidence at protein level: Swiss-Prot protein existence level 1. Required for Tn7 transposition. Forms the transposase, together with TnsB. TnsA executes the 5'-DNA strand breakage reaction. TnsABC and TnsD promote high-frequency insertion of Tn7 into a specific target site known as ATT-Tn7 whereas TnsABC and TnsD promote low- frequency insertion into many different sites. From Escherichia coli.
   2261..4366    +  CDS            tnsB: TNSB_ECOLX - Experimental evidence at protein level: Swiss-Prot protein existence level 1. Sequence-specific, DNA-binding protein required for Tn7 transposition. Recognizes sequences necessary for recombination at both left and right ends of Tn7 and, together with TnsA, forms the transposase. TnsB executes the 5'-DNA strand breakage and joining reactions. From Escherichia coli.
   4366..6030    +  CDS            tnsC: TNSC_ECOLX - Experimental evidence at protein level: Swiss-Prot protein existence level 1. TnsABC + TnsD promote high-frequency insertion of Tn7 into a specific target site known as att-Tn7 whereas TnsABC + TnsE promote low-frequency insertion into many different sites. From Escherichia coli.
   6036..7559    +  CDS            tnsD: TNSD_ECOLX - Protein predicted: Swiss-Prot protein existence level 4. TnsABC + TnsD promote high-frequency insertion of Tn7 into a specific target site known as att-Tn7 whereas TnsABC + TnsE promote low-frequency insertion into many different sites. From Escherichia coli.
   7566..7955    +  CDS            tnsE (fragment): TNSE_ECOLX - Experimental evidence at protein level: Swiss-Prot protein existence level 1. TnsABC + TnsD promote high-frequency insertion of Tn7 into a specific target site known as att-Tn7 whereas TnsABC + TnsE promote low-frequency insertion into many different sites. From Escherichia coli.
   7956..7993    +  misc_feature   MCS (fragment): pUC18/19 multiple cloning site
   8077..8192    +  ncRNA          5S rRNA: Accession: RF00001 - 5S ribosomal RNA
   8196..8282    +  terminator     rrnB T1 terminator: Escherichia coli rrnB; transcription terminator T1 from the E. coli rrnB gene
   8374..8401    +  terminator     rrnB T2 terminator: transcription terminator T2 from the E. coli rrnB gene
   8420..8511    +  promoter       AmpR promoter: bla
   8512..9372    +  CDS            AmpR: β-lactamase; bla; confers resistance to ampicillin, carbenicillin, and related antibiotics
   9414..9542    +  rep_origin     f1 ori (fragment) (sequence partly withheld): f1 bacteriophage origin of replication; arrow indicates direction of (+) strand synthesis
   9543..9652    -  oriT           oriT: incP origin of transfer
   9655..9907    +  CDS            TcR (fragment): tetracycline efflux protein; tet; confers resistance to tetracycline
  10392..10614   +  rep_origin     pSC101 ori: low-copy replication origin that requires the Rep101 protein
  10662..11612   +  CDS            Rep101(Ts): temperature-sensitive version of the RepA protein needed for replication with the pSC101 origin (Armstrong et al., 1984); rep101 encoding an A56V mutation
  12045..12210   +  mobile_element Tn7L: mini-Tn7 element (left end of the Tn7 transposon) Tn7
  12321..12407   -  terminator     rrnB T1 terminator: Escherichia coli rrnB; transcription terminator T1 from the E. coli rrnB gene
  12475..13131   -  CDS            cat: CAT_ECOLX - Experimental evidence at protein level: Swiss-Prot protein existence level 1. This enzyme is an effector of chloramphenicol resistance in bacteria. From Escherichia coli. This protein is used as a marker in many commonly used cloning vectors, such as pACYC184.
  13132..13160   -  promoter       cat promoter (fragment): promoter of the E. coli cat gene encoding chloramphenicol acetyltransferase
  13175..13269   -  terminator     lambda t0 terminator: transcription terminator from phage lambda
  13290..13985   -  CDS            mScarlet-I: mScarlet-I is a basic (constitutively fluorescent) red fluorescent protein published in 2016, derived from synthetic construct. It is reported to be a rapidly-maturing monomer with moderate acid sensitivity.
  14022..14348   -  CDS            tnpA (fragment): TN5P_ECOLX - Also known as tnp. Experimental evidence at protein level: Swiss-Prot protein existence level 1. Mediates transposition of transposon Tn5 by a 'cut and paste' mechanism. First, the monomeric transposase binds the 19 bp inverted DNA repeats flanking the transposon. Then, dimerization of the DNA- bound transposase creates a synaptic DNA complex. After nicking of the first DNA strand, excision of the transposon proceeds through a series of intermediates. The transposase then mediates the insertion of the transposon at a new site by strand transfer. The activity of the wild- type tran
  14370..15012   -  CDS            TetR (fragment): tetracycline resistance regulatory protein; tetR
  15118..16317   +  CDS            TcR: tetracycline efflux protein; tetA; confers resistance to tetracycline
  16411..16609   +  mobile_element Tn7R (fragment): mini-Tn7 element (right end of the Tn7 transposon) Tn7
>Addgene plasmid #118577 | pMRE-Tn7-165 | addgene full sequence | sequence record 366988 | Addgene NGS Result
GGCCACGATGCGTCCGGCGTAGAGGATCTGCTCATGTTTGACAGCTTATCATCGATGCATAATGTGCCTG
TCAAATGGACGAAGCAGGGATTCTGCAAACCCTATGCTACTCCGTCAAGCCGTCAATTGTCTGATTCGTT
ACCAATTATGACAACTTGACGGCTACATCATTCACTTTTTCTTCACAACCGGCACGGAACTCGCTCGGGC
TGGCCCCGGTGCATTTTTTAAATACCCGCGAGAAATAGAGTTGATCGTCAAAACCAACATTGCGACCGAC
GGTGGCGATAGGCATCCGGGTGGTGCTCAAAAGCAGCTTCGCCTGGCTGATACGTTGGTCCTCGCGCCAG
CTTAAGACGCTAATCCCTAACTGCTGGCGGAAAAGATGTGACAGACGCGACGGCGACAAGCAAACATGCT
GTGCGACGCTGGCGATATCAAAATTGCTGTCTGCCAGGTGATCGCTGATGTACTGACAAGCCTCGCGTAC
CCGATTATCCATCGGTGGATGGAGCGACTCGTTAATCGCTTCCATGCGCCGCAGTAACAATTGCTCAAGC
AGATTTATCGCCAGCAGCTCCGAATAGCGCCCTTCCCCTTGCCCGGCGTTAATGATTTGCCCAAACAGGT
CGCTGAAATGCGGCTGGTGCGCTTCATCCGGGCGAAAGAACCCCGTATTGGCAAATATTGACGGCCAGTT
AAGCCATTCATGCCAGTAGGCGCGCGGACGAAAGTAAACCCACTGGTGATACCATTCGCGAGCCTCCGGA
TGACGACCGTAGTGATGAATCTCTCCTGGCGGGAACAGCAAAATATCACCCGGTCGGCAAACAAATTCTC
GTCCCTGATTTTTCACCACCCCCTGACCGCGAATGGTGAGATTGAGAATATAACCTTTCATTCCCAGCGG
TCGGTCGATAAAAAAATCGAGATAACCGTTGGCCTCAATCGGCGTTAAACCCGCCACCAGATGGGCATTA
AACGAGTATCCCGGCAGCAGGGGATCATTTTGCGCTTCAGCCATACTTTTCATACTCCCGCCATTCAGAG
AAGAAACCAATTGTCCATATTGCATCAGACATTGCCGTCACTGCGTCTTTTACTGGCTCTTCTCGCTAAC
CAAACCGGTAACCCCGCTTATTAAAAGCATTCTGTAACAAAGCGGGACCAAAGCCATGACAAAAACGCGT
AACAAAAGTGTCTATAATCACGGCAGAAAAGTCCACATTGATTATTTGCACGGCGTCACACTTTGCTATG
CCATAGCATTTTTATCCATAAGATTAGCGGATCCTACCTGACGCTTTTTATCGCAACTCTCTACTGTTTC
TCCATACCCGTTTTTTTGGGCTAGCGAATTCGAGCTCGGTACCCAAGTCTTAAACTAGACAGAATAGTTG
TAAACTGAAATCAGTCCAGTTATGCTGTGAAAAAGCATACTGGACTTTTGTTATGGCTAAAGCAAACTCT
TCATTTTCTGAAGTGCAAATTGCCCGTCGTATTAAAGAGGGGCGTGGCCAAGGGCATGGTAAAGACTATA
TTCCATGGCTAACAGTACAAGAAGTTCCTTCTTCAGGTCGTTCCCACCGTATTTATTCTCATAAGACGGG
ACGAGTCCATCATTTGCTATCTGACTTAGAGCTTGCTGTTTTTCTCAGTCTTGAGTGGGAGAGCAGCGTG
CTAGATATACGCGAGCAGTTCCCCTTATTACCTAGTGATACCAGGCAGATTGCAATAGATAGTGGTATTA
AGCATCCTGTTATTCGTGGTGTAGATCAGGTTATGTCTACTGATTTTTTAGTGGACTGCAAAGATGGTCC
TTTTGAGCAGTTTGCTATTCAAGTCAAACCTGCAGCAGCCTTACAAGACGAGCGTACCTTAGAAAAACTA
GAACTAGAGCGTCGCTATTGGCAGCAAAAGCAAATTCCTTGGTTCATTTTTACTGATAAAGAAATAAATC
CCGTAGTAAAAGAAAATATTGAATGGCTTTATTCAGTGAAAACAGAAGAAGTTTCTGCGGAGCTTTTAGC
ACAACTATCCCCATTGGCCCATATCCTGCAAGAAAAAGGAGATGAAAACATTATCAATGTCTGTAAGCAG
GTTGATATTGCTTATGATTTGGAGTTAGGCAAAACATTGAGTGAGATACGAGCCTTAACCGCAAATGGTT
TTATTAAGTTCAATATTTATAAGTCTTTCAGGGCAAATAAGTGTGCAGATCTCTGTATTAGCCAAGTAGT
GAATATGGAGGAGTTGCGCTATGTGGCAAATTAATGAGGTTGTGCTATTTGATAATGATCCGTATCGCAT
TTTGGCTATAGAGGATGGCCAAGTTGTCTGGATGCAAATAAGCGCTGATAAAGGAGTTCCACAAGCTAGG
GCTGAGTTGTTGCTAATGCAGTATTTAGATGAAGGCCGCTTAGTTAGAACTGATGACCCTTATGTACATC
TTGATTTAGAAGAGCCGTCTGTAGATTCTGTCAGCTTCCAGAAGCGCGAGGAGGATTATCGAAAAATTCT
TCCTATTATTAATAGTAAGGATCGTTTCGACCCTAAAGTCAGAAGCGAACTCGTTGAGCATGTGGTCCAA
GAACATAAGGTTACTAAGGCTACAGTTTATAAGTTGTTACGCCGTTACTGGCAGCGTGGTCAAACGCCTA
ATGCATTAATTCCTGACTACAAAAACAGCGGTGCACCAGGGGAAAGACGTTCAGCGACAGGAACAGCAAA
GATTGGCCGAGCCAGAGAATATGGTAAGGGTGAAGGAACCAAGGTAACGCCCGAGATTGAACGCCTTTTT
AGGTTGACCATAGAAAAGCACCTGTTAAATCAAAAAGGTACAAAGACCACCGTTGCCTATAGACGATTTG
TGGACTTGTTTGCTCAGTATTTTCCTCGCATTCCCCAAGAGGATTACCCAACACTACGTCAGTTTCGTTA
TTTTTATGATCGAGAATACCCTAAAGCTCAGCGCTTAAAGTCTAGAGTTAAAGCAGGGGTATATAAAAAA
GACGTACGACCCTTAAGTAGTACAGCCACTTCTCAGGCGTTAGGCCCTGGGAGTCGTTATGAGATTGATG
CCACGATTGCTGATATTTATTTAGTGGATCATCATGATCGCCAAAAAATCATAGGAAGACCAACGCTTTA
CATTGTGATTGATGTGTTTAGTCGGATGATCACGGGCTTTTATATCGGCTTTGAAAATCCGTCTTATGTG
GTGGCGATGCAGGCTTTTGTAAATGCTTGCTCTGACAAAACGGCCATTTGTGCCCAGCATGATATTGAGA
TTAGTAGCTCAGACTGGCCGTGTGTAGGTTTGCCAGATGTGTTGCTAGCGGACCGTGGCGAATTAATGAG
TCATCAGGTCGAAGCCTTAGTTTCTAGTTTTAATGTGCGAGTGGAAAGTGCTCCACCTAGACGTGGCGAT
GCTAAAGGCATAGTGGAAAGCACTTTTAGAACACTACAAGCCGAGTTTAAGTCCTTTGCACCTGGCATTG
TAGAGGGCAGTCGGATCAAAAGCCATGGTGAAACAGACTATAGGTTAGATGCATCTCTGTCGGTATTTGA
GTTCACACAAATTATTTTGCGTACGATCTTATTCAGAAATAACCATCTGGTGATGGATAAATACGATCGA
GATGCTGATTTTCCTACAGATTTACCGTCTATTCCTGTCCAGCTATGGCAATGGGGTATGCAGCATCGTA
CAGGTAGTTTAAGGGCTGTGGAGCAAGAGCAGTTGCGAGTAGCGTTACTGCCTCGCCGAAAGGTCTCTAT
TTCTTCATTTGGCGTTAATTTGTGGGGTTTGTATTACTCGGGGTCAGAGATTCTGCGTGAGGGTTGGTTG
CAGCGGAGCACTGATATAGCTAGACCTCAACATTTAGAAGCGGCTTATGACCCAGTGCTGGTTGATACGA
TTTATTTGTTTCCGCAAGTTGGCAGCCGTGTATTTTGGCGCTGTAATCTGACGGAACGTAGTCGGCAGTT
TAAAGGTCTCTCATTTTGGGAGGTTTGGGATATACAAGCACAAGAAAAACACAATAAAGCCAATGCGAAG
CAGGATGAGTTAACTAAACGCAGGGAGCTTGAGGCGTTTATTCAGCAAACCATTCAGAAAGCGAATAAGT
TAACGCCCAGTACTACTGAGCCCAAATCAACACGCATTAAGCAGATTAAAACTAATAAAAAAGAAGCCGT
GACCTCGGAGCGTAAAAAACGTGCGGAGCATTTGAAGCCAAGCTCTTCAGGTGATGAGGCTAAAGTTATT
CCTTTCAACGCAGTGGAAGCGGATGATCAAGAAGATTACAGCCTACCCACATACGTGCCTGAATTATTTC
AGGATCCACCAGAAAAGGATGAGTCATGAGTGCTACCCGGATTCAAGCAGTTTATCGTGATACGGGGGTA
GAGGCTTATCGTGATAATCCTTTTATCGAGGCCTTACCACCATTACAAGAGTCAGTGAATAGTGCTGCAT
CACTGAAATCCTCTTTACAGCTTACTTCCTCTGACTTGCAAAAGTCCCGTGTTATCAGAGCTCATACCAT
TTGTCGTATTCCAGATGACTATTTTCAGCCATTAGGTACGCATTTGCTACTAAGTGAGCGTATTTCGGTC
ATGATTCGAGGTGGCTACGTAGGCAGAAATCCTAAAACAGGAGATTTACAAAAGCATTTACAAAATGGTT
ATGAGCGTGTTCAAACGGGAGAGTTGGAGACATTTCGCTTTGAGGAGGCACGATCTACGGCACAAAGCTT
ATTGTTAATTGGTTGTTCTGGTAGTGGGAAGACGACCTCTCTTCATCGTATTCTAGCCACGTATCCTCAG
GTGATTTACCATCGTGAACTCAATGTAGAGCAGGTGGTGTATTTGAAAATAGACTGCTCGCATAATGGTT
CGCTAAAAGAAATCTGCTTGAATTTTTTCAGAGCGTTGGATCGAGCCTTGGGCTCGAACTATGAGCGTCG
TTATGGCTTAAAACGTCATGGTATAGAAACCATGTTGGCTTTGATGTCGCAAATAGCCAATGCACATGCT
TTAGGGTTGTTGGTTATTGATGAAATTCAGCATTTAAGCCGCTCTCGTTCGGGTGGATCTCAAGAGATGC
TGAACTTTTTTGTGACGATGGTGAATATTATTGGCGTACCAGTGATGTTGATTGGTACCCCTAAAGCACG
AGAGATTTTTGAGGCTGATTTGCGGTCTGCACGTAGAGGGGCAGGGTTTGGAGCTATATTCTGGGATCCT
ATACAACAAACGCAACGTGGAAAGCCCAATCAAGAGTGGATCGCTTTTACGGATAATCTTTGGCAATTAC
AGCTTTTACAACGCAAAGATGCGCTGTTATCGGATGAGGTCCGTGATGTGTGGTATGAGCTAAGCCAAGG
AGTGATGGACATTGTAGTAAAACTTTTTGTACTCGCTCAGCTCCGTGCGCTAGCTTTAGGCAATGAGCGT
ATTACCGCTGGTTTATTGCGGCAAGTGTATCAAGATGAGTTAAAGCCTGTGCACCCCATGCTAGAGGCAT
TACGCTCGGGTATCCCAGAACGCATTGCTCGTTATTCTGATCTAGTCGTTCCCGAGATTGATAAACGGTT
AATCCAACTTCAGCTAGATATCGCAGCGATACAAGAACAAACACCAGAAGAAAAAGCCCTTCAAGAGTTA
GATACCGAAGATCAGCGTCATTTATATCTGATGCTGAAAGAGGATTACGATTCAAGCCTGTTAATTCCCA
CTATTAAAAAAGCGTTTAGCCAGAATCCAACGATGACAAGACAAAAGTTACTGCCTCTTGTTTTGCAGTG
GTTGATGGAAGGCGAAACGGTAGTGTCAGAACTAGAAAAGCCCTCCAAGAGTAAAAAGGTTTCGGCTATA
AAGGTAGTCAAGCCCAGCGACTGGGATAGCTTGCCTGATACGGATTTACGTTATATCTATTCACAACGCC
AACCTGAAAAAACCATGCATGAACGGTTAAAAGGGAAAGGGGTAATAGTGGATATGGCGAGCTTATTTAA
ACAAGCAGGTTAGCCATGAGAAACTTTCCTGTTCCGTACTCGAATGAGCTGATTTATAGCACTATTGCAC
GGGCAGGCGTTTATCAAGGGATTGTTAGTCCTAAGCAGCTGTTGGATGAGGTGTATGGCAACCGCAAGGT
GGTCGCTACCTTAGGTCTGCCCTCGCATTTAGGTGTGATAGCAAGACATCTACATCAAACAGGACGTTAC
GCTGTTCAGCAGCTTATTTATGAGCATACCTTATTCCCTTTATATGCTCCGTTTGTAGGCAAGGAGCGCC
GAGACGAAGCTATTCGGTTAATGGAGTACCAAGCGCAAGGTGCGGTGCATTTAATGCTAGGAGTCGCTGC
TTCTAGAGTTAAGAGCGATAACCGCTTTAGATACTGCCCTGATTGCGTTGCTCTTCAGCTAAATAGGTAT
GGGGAAGCCTTTTGGCAACGAGATTGGTATTTGCCCGCTTTGCCATATTGTCCAAAACACGGTGCTTTAG
TCTTCTTTGATAGAGCTGTAGATGATCACCGACATCAATTTTGGGCTTTGGGTCATACTGAGCTGCTTTC
AGACTACCCCAAAGACTCCCTATCTCAATTAACAGCACTAGCTGCTTATATAGCCCCTCTGTTAGATGCT
CCACGAGCGCAAGAGCTTTCCCCAAGCCTTGAGCAGTGGACGCTGTTTTATCAGCGCTTAGCGCAGGATC
TAGGGCTAACCAAAAGCAAGCACATTCGTCATGACTTGGTGGCGGAGAGAGTGAGGCAGACTTTTAGTGA
TGAGGCACTAGAGAAACTGGATTTAAAGTTGGCAGAGAACAAGGACACGTGTTGGCTGAAAAGTATATTC
CGTAAGCATAGAAAAGCCTTTAGTTATTTACAGCATAGTATTGTGTGGCAAGCCTTATTGCCAAAACTAA
CGGTTATAGAAGCGCTACAGCAGGCAAGTGCTCTTACTGAGCACTCTATAACGACAAGACCTGTTAGCCA
GTCTGTGCAACCTAACTCTGAAGATTTATCTGTTAAGCATAAAGACTGGCAGCAACTAGTGCATAAATAC
CAAGGAATTAAGGCGGCAAGACAGTCTTTAGAGGGTGGGGTGCTATACGCTTGGCTTTACCGACATGACA
GGGATTGGCTAGTTCACTGGAATCAACAGCATCAACAAGAGCGTCTGGCACCCGCCCCTAGAGTTGATTG
GAACCAAAGAGATCGAATTGCTGTACGACAACTATTAAGAATCATAAAGCGTCTAGATAGTAGCCTTGAT
CACCCAAGAGCGACATCGAGCTGGCTGTTAAAGCAAACTCCTAACGGAACCTCTCTTGCAAAAAATCTAC
AGAAACTGCCTTTGGTAGCGCTTTGCTTAAAGCGTTACTCAGAGAGTGTGGAAGATTATCAAATTAGACG
GATTAGCCAAGCTTTTATTAAGCTTAAACAGGAAGATGTTGAGCTTAGGCGCTGGCGATTATTAAGAAGT
GCAACGTTATCTAAAGAGCGGATAACTGAGGAAGCACAAAGATTCTTGGAAATGGTTTATGGGGAAGAGT
GAGTGGTTAGGCTAGCTACATTTAATGACAATGTGCAGGTTGTACATATTGGTCATTTATTCCGTAACTC
GGGTCATAAGGAGTGGCGTATTTTTGTTTGGTTTAATCCAATGCAAGAACGGAAATGGACTCGATTTACT
CATTTGCCTTTATTAAGTCGAGCTAAGGTGGTTAACAGTACAACAAAGCAAATAAATAAGGCGGATCGTG
TGATTGAGTTTGAAGCATCGGATCTTCAACGAGCCAAAATAATCGATTTTCCTAATCTCTCGTCCTTTGC
TTCCGTACGCAACAAGGATGGAGCGCAGAGTTCATTTATTTACGAAGCTGAAACACCATATAGCAAGACT
CGTTATCACATCCCACAGTTAGAGCTAGCTCGGTCATTATTTTTAGGGGATCCTCTAGAGTCGACCTGCA
GGCATGCAAGCTTGGCTGTTTTGGCGGATGAGAGAAGATTTTCAGCCTGATACAGATTAAATCAGAACGC
AGAAGCGGTCTGATAAAACAGAATTTGCCTGGCGGCAGTAGCGCGGTGGTCCCACCTGACCCCATGCCGA
ACTCAGAAGTGAAACGCCGTAGCGCCGATGGTAGTGTGGGGTCTCCCCATGCGAGAGTAGGGAACTGCCA
GGCATCAAATAAAACGAAAGGCTCAGTCGAAAGACTGGGCCTTTCGTTTTATCTGTTGTTTGTCGGTGAA
CGCTCTCCTGAGTAGGACAAATCCGCCGGGAGCGGATTTGAACGTTGCGAAGCAACGGCCCGGAGGGTGG
CGGGCAGGACGCCCGCCATAAACTGCCAGGCATCAAATTAAGCAGAAGGCCATCCTGACGGATGGCCTTT
TTGCGTTTCTACAAACTCTTTTGTTTATTTTTCTAAATACATTCAAATATGTATCCGCTCATGAGACAAT
AACCCTGATAAATGCTTCAATAATATTGAAAAAGGAAGAGTATGAGTATTCAACATTTCCGTGTCGCCCT
TATTCCCTTTTTTGCGGCATTTTGCCTTCCTGTTTTTGCTCACCCAGAAACGCTGGTGAAAGTAAAAGAT
GCTGAAGATCAGTTGGGTGCACGAGTGGGTTACATCGAACTGGATCTCAACAGCGGTAAGATCCTTGAGA
GTTTTCGCCCCGAAGAACGTTTTCCAATGATGAGCACTTTTAAAGTTCTGCTATGTGGCGCGGTATTATC
CCGTGTTGACGCCGGGCAAGAGCAACTCGGTCGCCGCATACACTATTCTCAGAATGACTTGGTTGAGTAC
TCACCAGTCACAGAAAAGCATCTTACGGATGGCATGACAGTAAGAGAATTATGCAGTGCTGCCATAACCA
TGAGTGATAACACTGCGGCCAACTTACTTCTGACAACGATCGGAGGACCGAAGGAGCTAACCGCTTTTTT
GCACAACATGGGGGATCATGTAACTCGCCTTGATCGTTGGGAACCGGAGCTGAATGAAGCCATACCAAAC
GACGAGCGTGACACCACGATGCCTGCAGCAATGGCAACAACGTTGCGCAAACTATTAACTGGCGAACTAC
TTACTCTAGCTTCCCGGCAACAATTAATAGACTGGATGGAGGCGGATAAAGTTGCAGGACCACTTCTGCG
CTCGGCCCTTCCGGCTGGCTGGTTTATTGCTGATAAATCTGGAGCCGGTGAGCGTGGGTCTCGCGGTATC
ATTGCAGCACTGGGGCCAGATGGTAAGCCCTCCCGTATCGTAGTTATCTACACGACGGGGAGTCAGGCAA
CTATGGATGAACGAAATAGACAGATCGCTGAGATAGGTGCCTCACTGATTAAGCATTGGTAACTGTCAGA
CCAAGTTTACTCATATATACTTTAGATTGATT
[125 nt withheld, positions 9413-9537]
CGCCGCCGGCCAGCCTCGCAGAGCAGGATTCCCGTTGAGCACCGCCAGGTGCGAATAAGGGACAGTGAAG
AAGGAACACCCGCTCGCGGGTGGGCCTACTTCACCTATCCTGCCCGGCGGCATCACCGGCGCCACAGGTG
CGGTTGCTGGCGCCTATATCGCCGACATCACCGATGGGGAAGATCGGGCTCGCCACTTCGGGCTCATGAG
CGCTTGTTTCGGCGTGGGTATGGTGGCAGGCCCCGTGGCCGGGGGACTGTTGGGCGCCATCTCCTTGCAT
GCACCATTCCTTGCGGCGGCGGTGCTCAACGGCCTCAACCTACTACTGGGCTGCTTCCTAATGCAGGAGT
CGCATAAGGGAGAGCGTCGATCCCCGACAGTAAGACGGGTAAGCCTGTTGATGATACCGCTGCCTTACTG
GGTGCATTAGCCAGTCTGAATGACCTGTCACGGGATAATCCGAAGTGGTCAGACTGGAAAATCAGAGGGC
AGGAACTGCTGAACAGCAAAAAGTCAGATAGCACCACATAGCAGACCCGCCATAAAACGCCCTGAGAAGC
CCGTGACGGGCTTTTCTTGTATTATGGGTAGTTTCCTTGCATGAATCCATAAAAGGCGCCTGTAGTGCCA
TTTACCCCCATTCACTGCCAGAGCCGTGAGCGCAGCGAACTGAATGTCACGAAAAAGACAGCGACTCAGG
TGCCTGATGGTCGGAGACAAAAGGAATATTCAGCGATTTGCCCGAGCTTGCGAGGGTGCTACTTAAGCCT
TTAGGGTTTTAAGGTCTGTTTTGTAGAGGAGCAAACAGCGTTTGCGACATCCTTTTGTAATACTGCGGAA
CTGACTAAAGTAGTGAGTTATACACAGGGCTGGGATCTATTCTTTTTATCTTTTTTTATTCTTTCTTTAT
TCTATAAATTATAACCACTTGAATATAAACAAAAAAAACACACAAAGGTCTAGCGGAATTTACAGAGGGT
CTAGCAGAATTTACAAGTTTTCCAGCAAAGGTCTAGCAGAATTTACAGATACCCACAACTCAAAGGAAAA
GGACTAGTAATTATCATTGACTAGCCCATCTCAATTGGTATAGTGATTAAAATCACCTAGACCAATTGAG
ATGTATGTCTGAATTAGTTGTTTTCAAAGCAAATGAACTAGCGATTAGTCGCTATGACTTAACGGAGCAT
GAAACCAAGCTAATTTTATGCTGTGTGGCACTACTCAACCCCACGATTGAAAACCCTACAAGGAAAGAAC
GGACGGTATCGTTCACTTATAACCAATACGTTCAGATGATGAACATCAGTAGGGAAAATGCTTATGGTGT
ATTAGCTAAAGCAACCAGAGAGCTGATGACGAGAACTGTGGAAATCAGGAATCCTTTGGTTAAAGGCTTT
GAGATTTTCCAGTGGACAAACTATGCCAAGTTCTCAAGCGAAAAATTAGAATTAGTTTTTAGTGAAGAGA
TATTGCCTTATCTTTTCCAGTTAAAAAAATTCATAAAATATAATCTGGAACATGTTAAGTCTTTTGAAAA
CAAATACTCTATGAGGATTTATGAGTGGTTATTAAAAGAACTAACACAAAAGAAAACTCACAAGGCAAAT
ATAGAGATTAGCCTTGATGAATTTAAGTTCATGTTAATGCTTGAAAATAACTACCATGAGTTTAAAAGGC
TTAACCAATGGGTTTTGAAACCAATAAGTAAAGATTTAAACACTTACAGCAATATGAAATTGGTGGTTGA
TAAGCGAGGCCGCCCGACTGATACGTTGATTTTCCAAGTTGAACTAGATAGACAAATGGATCTCGTAACC
GAACTTGAGAACAACCAGATAAAAATGAATGGTGACAAAATACCAACAACCATTACATCAGATTCCTACC
TACATAACGGACTAAGAAAAACACTACACGATGCTTTAACTGCAAAAATTCAGCTCACCAGTTTTGAGGC
AAAATTTTTGAGTGACATGCAAAGTAAGTATGATCTCAATGGTTCGTTCTCATGGCTCACGCAAAAACAA
CGAACCACACTAGAGAACATACTGGCTAAATACGGAAGGATCTGAGGTTCTTATGGCTCTTGTATCTATC
AGTGAAGCATCAAGACTAACAAACAAAAGTAGAACAACTGTTCACCGTTACATATCAAAGGGAAAACTGT
CCATATGCACAGATGAAAACGGTGTAAAAAAGATAGATACATCAGAGCTTTTACGAGTTTTTGGTGCATT
TAAAGCTGTTCACCATGAACAGATCGACAATGTAACAGATGAACAGCATGTAACACCTAATAGAACAGGT
GAAACCAGTAAAACAAAGCAACTAGAACATGAAATTGAACACCTGAGACAACTTGTTACAGCTCAACAGT
CACACATAGACAGCCTGAAACAGGCGATGCTGCTTATCGAATCAAAGCTGCCGACAACACGGGAGCCAGT
GACGCCTCCCGTGGGGAAAAAATCATGGCAATTCTGGAAGAAATAGCGCTTTCAGCCTGTGGGCGGACAA
AATAGTTGGGAACTGGGAGGGGTGGAAATGGAGTTTTTAAGGATTATTTAGGGAAGAGTGACAAAATAGA
TGGGAACTGGGTGTAGCGTCGTAAGCTAATACGAAAATTAAAAATGACAAAATAGTTTGGAACTAGATTT
CACTTATCTGGTTGGTCGACACTAGTATTACCCTGTTATCCCTAGATTTAAATGATATCGGATCCTAGTA
AGCCACGTTTTAATTAATCAGATCCCCTGGCGGCCGCAAGCTCCTAGCGGCGGATTTGTCCTACTCAGGA
GAGCGTTCACCGACAAACAACAGATAAAACGAAAGGCCCAGTCTTTCGACTGAGCCTTTCGTTTTATTTG
ATGCCTCAAGCTAGAGAGTCATTACCCCAGGCGTTTAAGGGCACCAATAACTGCCTTAAAAAAATTACGC
CCCGCCCTGCCACTCATCGCAGTACTGTTGTAATTCATTAAGCATTCTGCCGACATGGAAGCCATCACAA
ACGGCATGATGAACCTGAATCGCCAGCGGCATCAGCACCTTGTCGCCTTGCGTATAATATTTGCCCATGG
TGAAAACGGGGGCGAAGAAGTTGTCCATATTGGCCACGTTTAAATCAAAACTGGTGAAACTCACCCAGGG
ATTGGCTGAGACGAAAAACATATTCTCAATAAACCCTTTAGGGAAATAGGCCAGGTTTTCACCGTAACAC
GCCACATCTTGCGAATATATGTGTAGAAACTGCCGGAAATCGTCGTGGTATTCACTCCAGAGCGATGAAA
ACGTTTCAGTTTGCTCATGGAAAACGGTGTAACAAGGGTGAACACTATCCCATATCACCAGCTCACCGTC
TTTCATTGCCATACGAAATTCCGGATGAGCATTCATCAGGCGGGCAAGAATGTGAATAAAGGCCGGATAA
AACTTGTGCTTATTTTTCTTTACGGTCTTTAAAAAGGCCGTAATATCCAGCTGAACGGTCTGGTTATAGG
TACATTGAGCAACTGACTGAAATGCCTCAAAATGTTCTTTACGATGCCATTGGGATATATCAACGGTGGT
ATATCCAGTGATTTTTTTCTCCATTTTAGCTTCCTTAGCTCCTGAAAATCTCGCCAAGCTAGCTTGGATT
CTCACCAATAAAAAACGCCCGGCGGCAACCGAGCGTTCTGAACAAATCCAGATGGAGTTCTGAGGTCATT
ACTGGATCTATCAACAGGAGTCCAAGCTCAGCTAATTACTTACTTGTACAGCTCGTCCATGCCGCCGGTG
GAGTGGCGGCCCTCGGAGCGTTCGTACTGTTCCACCACGGTGTAGTCCTCGTTGTGGGAGGTGATGTCCA
ACTTGCGGTCGACGTTGTAGGCGCCGGGCATCTGCACGGGCTTCTTGGCCTTGTAGGTGGTCTTGAAGTC
CGCCAGGTAGCGGCCGCCGTCCTTCAGGCGCAGGGCCATCTTAATGTCGCCCTTCAGCACGCCGTCCTCG
GGGTACAACCGCTCGGTGGACGCTTCCCAGCCCATTGTCTTCTTCTGCATTACGGGGCCGTCAGGAGGGA
AGTTGGTGCCGCGGAGCTTCACCTTGTAGATCAGGGTGCCGTCCTCCAGGGAGGTGTCCTGGGTCACGGT
CACGGCGCCGCCGTCCTCGAAGTTCATCACGCGCTCCCACTTGAAGCCCTCGGGGAAGGACTGCTTATAG
TAGTCGGGGATGTCGGCGGGGTGCTTGATGAAGGCCCTGGAGCCGTACATGAACTGAGGGGACAGGATGT
CCCAGGAGAAGGGCAGGGGGCCACCCTTGGTCACCTTCAGCTTGGCGGTCTGGGTGCCCTCGTAGGGGCG
GCCCTCGCCCTCGCCCTCGATCTCGAACTCGTGGCCGTTCATGGAGCCCTCCATGTGCACCTTGAACCGC
ATGAACTCCTTGATCACTGCCTCGCCCTTGCTCACCATTTTTTCTTCCTCCACTAGTATCCTGTCTCTTG
ATCAGATCTTGATCCCCTGCGCCATCAGATCCTTGGCGGCAAGAAAGCCATCCAGTTTACTTTGCAGGGC
TTCCCAACCTTACCAGAGGGCGCCCCAGCTGGCAATTCCGGTTCGCTTGCTGTCCATAAGACCGCCCAGT
CTAGCTATCGCCATGTAAGCCCACTGCAAGCTACCTGCTTTCTCTTTGCGCTTGCGTTTTCCCTTGTCCA
GATAGCCCAGTAGCTGACATTCATCCGGGGTCAGCACCGTTTCTGCGGACTGGCTTTCTACGTGTTCCGC
TTCCTTTAGCAGCCCTTGCGCCCTGAGTGCTTGCGGCAGCGTGCGAGCTTCATGATAATAATGGTTTCTT
AGCACCCTTTCTCGGTCCTTCAACGTTCCTGACAACGAGCCTCCTTTTCGCCAATCCATCGACAATCACC
GCGAGTCCCTGCTCGAACGCTGCGTCCGGACCGGCTTCGTCGAAGGCGTCTATCGCGGCCCGCAACAGCG
GCGAGAGCGGAGCCTGTTCAACGGTGCCGCCGCGCTCGCCGGCATCGCTGTCGCCGGCCTGCTCCTCAAG
CACGGCCCCAACAGTGAAGTAGCTGATTGTCATCAGCGCATTGACGGCGTCCCCGGCCGAAAAACCCGCC
TCGCAGAGGAAGCGAAGCTGCGCGTCGGCCGTTTCCATCTGCGGTGCGCCCGGTCGCGTGCCGGCATGGA
TGCGCGCGCCATCGCGGTAGGCGAGCAGCGCCTGCCTGAAGCTGCGGGCATTCCCGATCAGAAATGAGCG
CCAGTCGTCGTCGGCTCTCGGCACCGAATGCGTATGATTCTCCGCCAGCATGGCTTCGGCCAGTGCGTCG
AGCAGCGCCCGCTTGTTCCTGAAGTGCCAGTAAAGCGCCGGCTGCTGAACCCCCAACCGTTCCGCCAGTT
TGCGTGTCGTCAGACCGTCTACGCCGACCTCGTTCAACAGGTCCAGGGCGGCACGGATCACTGTATTCGG
CTGCAACTTTGTCATGCTTGACACTTTATCACTGATAAACATAATATGTCCACCAACTTATCAGTGATAA
AGAATCCGCGCGTTCAATCGGACCAGCGGAGGCTGGTCCGGAGGCCAGACGTGAAACCCAACATACCCCT
GATCGTAATTCTGAGCACTGTCGCGCTCGACGCTGTCGGCATCGGCCTGATTATGCCGGTGCTGCCGGGC
CTCCTGCGCGATCTGGTTCACTCGAACGACGTCACCGCCCACTATGGCATTCTGCTGGCGCTGTATGCGT
TGGTGCAATTTGCCTGCGCACCTGTGCTGGGCGCGCTGTCGGATCGTTTCGGGCGGCGGCCAATCTTGCT
CGTCTCGCTGGCCGGCGCCACTGTCGACTACGCCATCATGGCGACAGCGCCTTTCCTTTGGGTTCTCTAT
ATCGGGCGGATCGTGGCCGGCATCACCGGGGCGACTGGGGCGGTAGCCGGCGCTTATATTGCCGATATCA
CTGATGGCGATGAGCGCGCGCGGCACTTCGGCTTCATGAGCGCCTGTTTCGGGTTCGGGATGGTCGCGGG
ACCTGTGCTCGGTGGGCTGATGGGCGGTTTCTCCCCCCACGCTCCGTTCTTCGCCGCGGCAGCCTTGAAC
GGCCTCAATTTCCTGACGGGCTGTTTCCTTTTGCCGGAGTCGCACAAAGGCGAACGCCGGCCGTTACGCC
GGGAGGCTCTCAACCCGCTCGCTTCGTTCCGGTGGGCCCGGGGCATGACCGTCGTCGCCGCCCTGATGGC
GGTCTTCTTCATCATGCAACTTGTCGGACAGGTGCCGGCCGCGCTTTGGGTCATTTTCGGCGAGGATCGC
TTTCACTGGGACGCGACCACGATCGGCATTTCGCTTGCCGCATTTGGCATTCTGCATTCACTCGCCCAGG
CAATGATCACCGGCCCTGTAGCCGCCCGGCTCGGCGAAAGGCGGGCACTCATGCTCGGAATGATTGCCGA
CGGCACAGGCTACATCCTGCTTGCCTTCGCGACACGGGGATGGATGGCGTTCCCGATCATGGTCCTGCTT
GCTTCGGGTGGCATCGGAATGCCGGCGCTGCAAGCAATGTTGTCCAGGCAGGTGGATGAGGAACGTCAGG
GGCAGCTGCAAGGCTCACTGGCGGCGCTCACCAGCCTGACCTCGATCGTCGGACCCCTCCTCTTCACGGC
GATCTATGCGGCTTCTATAACAACGTGGAACGGGTGGGCATGGATTGCAGGCGCTGCCCTCTACTTGCTC
TGCCTGCCGGCGCTGCGTCGCGGGCTTTGGAGCGGCGCAGGGCAACGAGCCGATCGCTGAGAGCTCGAAT
CCGATCCCCAATTCCTGGCAGTTTATGGGTCAATAGCGGCCGCCACTCGAGCACCTAGGAGGCGCGCCAC
GGCCGCGTCGACCCCACGCCCCTCTTTAATACGACGGGCAATTTGCACTTCAGAAAATGAAGAGTTTGCT
TTAGCCATAACAAAAGTCCAGTATGCTTTTTCACAGCATAACTGGACTGATTTCAGTTTACAACTATTCT
GTCTAGTTTAAGACTTTATTGTCATAGTTTAGATCTATTTTGTTCAGTTTAAGACTTTATTGTCCGCCCA
CA
